Addgene plasmid #51941: 9X NFAT-apha-MHC-Luc
Purpose: 9 copies of NFAT sites in minimal alphaMHC-pGL-3
Depositing lab: Jeffery Molkentin. Depositing organization: Cincinnati Children's Hospital Medical Center. Publication: Calcineurin/NFAT coupling participates in pathological, but not physiological, cardiac hypertrophy. Wilkins BJ, Dai YS, Bueno OF, Parsons SA, Xu J, Plank DM, Jones F, Kimball TR, Molkentin JD. Circ Res. 2004 Jan 9;94(1):110-8. Epub 2003 Dec 1. 10.1161/01.RES.0000109415.17511.18 PubMed 14656927.
Backbone
  Vector backbone: pGL-3 Basic
  Backbone manufacturer: Promega
  Backbone size w/o insert (bp): 4818
  Total vector size (bp): 5100
  Vector type: Luciferase
Growth in bacteria
  Bacterial resistance: Ampicillin, 100 μg/mL
  Growth temperature: 37°C
  Growth strain: DH5alpha
  Copy number: Unknown
Gene/Insert 1
  Gene/Insert name: 9x NFAT binding site (alt name: Nine copies of an NFAT binding site from the IL-4 promoter (5′-TGGAAAATT-3′))
  Insert size (bp): 81
  Cloning method: Unknown
  Sequencing primers: 5′ RVprimer3; 3′ na
Gene/Insert 2
  Gene/Insert name: alpha-MHC (alt name: minimal promoter from the α-myosin heavy chain gene (−164 to +16))
  Insert size (bp): 180
  Tag / fusion protein: luciferase (C terminal on backbone)
  Cloning method: Unknown
  Sequencing primers: 5′ na; 3′ LucNRev
Terms and licenses: Academic/Nonprofit Terms; Industry Terms: Not Available to Industry
How to cite: 9X NFAT-apha-MHC-Luc was a gift from Jeffery Molkentin (Addgene plasmid # 51941 ; http://n2t.net/addgene:51941 ; RRID:Addgene_51941)
