[The description below was written by a language model from this plasmid's Addgene catalogue record and pLannotate feature annotations shown in this document.]
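Description:
9X NFAT-apha-MHC-Luc is an NFAT-responsive firefly luciferase reporter plasmid built on the promoterless pGL-3 Basic backbone. It is propagated in E. coli using a high-copy ColE1/pUC-type origin and selected with ampicillin through the β-lactamase gene and its bla promoter. An f1 origin is also present, which permits single-stranded DNA production. The catalogue lists a total size of about 5.1 kb, while the sequenced record is 5,225 nt.

The regulatory insert has two parts. Nine tandem copies of an NFAT binding site taken from the IL-4 promoter (81 bp in total) sit upstream of a 180 bp minimal promoter from the α-myosin heavy chain gene (−164 to +16). Together they drive the luc+ luciferase coding sequence, which is followed by the SV40 late polyadenylation signal. The minimal promoter should give little basal transcription on its own, so luciferase output depends largely on NFAT factors binding the multimerised sites. Reporter activity therefore serves as a readout of calcineurin/NFAT signalling. Upstream of the cloning region, a synthetic poly(A) signal and an RNA polymerase II pause site from the human α2-globin gene limit read-through transcription from the backbone and so lower background.

The automated feature table does not annotate the NFAT sites or the α-MHC promoter. They presumably lie in the unannotated stretch before the luciferase start. The short large T antigen, TcR and lacZα fragments it reports are likely backbone remnants rather than functional genes. The associated publication concerns calcineurin/NFAT coupling in pathological versus physiological cardiac hypertrophy, which fits use of the plasmid as a reporter of NFAT transcriptional activity in cardiac settings.
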