Features (pLannotate 1.2.2; 11 found; start..end, strand, type, name):
    495..2147    +  CDS            luciferase: firefly luciferase; luc+; enhanced luc+ version of the luciferase gene
   2188..2309    -  polyA_signal   SV40 poly(A) signal: SV40 polyadenylation signal
   2332..2400    -  CDS            large T antigen (fragment): large T antigen from SV40 (simian virus 40)
   2416..2548    +  CDS            TcR (fragment): tetracycline efflux protein; tet; confers resistance to tetracycline
   2728..3316    -  rep_origin     ori: high-copy-number ColE1/pMB1/pBR322/pUC origin of replication
   3487..4347    -  CDS            AmpR: β-lactamase; bla; confers resistance to ampicillin, carbenicillin, and related antibiotics
   4348..4452    -  promoter       AmpR promoter: bla
   4479..4907    +  rep_origin     f1 ori (sequence partly withheld): f1 bacteriophage origin of replication; arrow indicates direction of (+) strand synthesis
   4939..5006    -  CDS            lacZα (fragment): LacZα fragment of β-galactosidase; lacZ fragment
   5065..5113    +  polyA_signal   poly(A) signal: synthetic polyadenylation signal
   5127..5218    +  misc_feature   pause site: RNA polymerase II transcriptional pause signal from the human α2 globin gene
>Addgene plasmid #51941 | 9X NFAT-apha-MHC-Luc | addgene full sequence | sequence record 456473 | Addgene NGS Result
GGTACCGAGCTCTTACGCGTACATTGGAAAATTTTATTACACTACATTGGAAAATTTTATTACACTACAT
TGGAAAATTTTATTACACTACATTGGAAAATTTTATTACACGCGTGCTAGCACATTGGAAAATTTTATTA
CACGCTAGCCCCGCGTACATTGGAAAATTTTATTACACTACATTGGAAAATTTTATTACACTACATTGGA
AAATTTTATTACACTACATTGGAAAATTTTATTACACGCGGGGCTGCTGTCCTCCTGTCACCTCCAGAGC
CAAGGGATCAAAGGAGGAGGAGCCAGGACAGGAGGGATGGGAGGGAGGGTCCCAGCAGATGACTCCAAAT
TTAGGCAGCAGGCACGTGGAATGAGCTATAAAGGGGCTGGAGCGCTGAGAGCTGTCAGACCGAGATTTCT
CCATCCCAAGCTTCGGGGCTCGAGATCTGCGATCTAAGTAAGCTTGGCATTCCGGTACTGTTGGTAAAGC
CACCATGGAAGACGCCAAAAACATAAAGAAAGGCCCGGCGCCATTCTATCCGCTGGAAGATGGAACCGCT
GGAGAGCAACTGCATAAGGCTATGAAGAGATACGCCCTGGTTCCTGGAACAATTGCTTTTACAGATGCAC
ATATCGAGGTGGACATCACTTACGCTGAGTACTTCGAAATGTCCGTTCGGTTGGCAGAAGCTATGAAACG
ATATGGGCTGAATACAAATCACAGAATCGTCGTATGCAGTGAAAACTCTCTTCAATTCTTTATGCCGGTG
TTGGGCGCGTTATTTATCGGAGTTGCAGTTGCGCCCGCGAACGACATTTATAATGAACGTGAATTGCTCA
ACAGTATGGGCATTTCGCAGCCTACCGTGGTGTTCGTTTCCAAAAAGGGGTTGCAAAAAATTTTGAACGT
GCAAAAAAAGCTCCCAATCATCCAAAAAATTATTATCATGGATTCTAAAACGGATTACCAGGGATTTCAG
TCGATGTACACGTTCGTCACATCTCATCTACCTCCCGGTTTTAATGAATACGATTTTGTGCCAGAGTCCT
TCGATAGGGACAAGACAATTGCACTGATCATGAACTCCTCTGGATCTACTGGTCTGCCTAAAGGTGTCGC
TCTGCCTCATAGAACTGCCTGCGTGAGATTCTCGCATGCCAGAGATCCTATTTTTGGCAATCAAATCATT
CCGGATACTGCGATTTTAAGTGTTGTTCCATTCCATCACGGTTTTGGAATGTTTACTACACTCGGATATT
TGATATGTGGATTTCGAGTCGTCTTAATGTATAGATTTGAAGAAGAGCTGTTTCTGAGGAGCCTTCAGGA
TTACAAGATTCAAAGTGCGCTGCTGGTGCCAACCCTATTCTCCTTCTTCGCCAAAAGCACTCTGATTGAC
AAATACGATTTATCTAATTTACACGAAATTGCTTCTGGTGGCGCTCCCCTCTCTAAGGAAGTCGGGGAAG
CGGTTGCCAAGAGGTTCCATCTGCCAGGTATCAGGCAAGGATATGGGCTCACTGAGACTACATCAGCTAT
TCTGATTACACCCGAGGGGGATGATAAACCGGGCGCGGTCGGTAAAGTTGTTCCATTTTTTGAAGCGAAG
GTTGTGGATCTGGATACCGGGAAAACGCTGGGCGTTAATCAAAGAGGCGAACTGTGTGTGAGAGGTCCTA
TGATTATGTCCGGTTATGTAAACAATCCGGAAGCGACCAACGCCTTGATTGACAAGGATGGATGGCTACA
TTCTGGAGACATAGCTTACTGGGACGAAGACGAACACTTCTTCATCGTTGACCGCCTGAAGTCTCTGATT
AAGTACAAAGGCTATCAGGTGGCTCCCGCTGAATTGGAATCCATCTTGCTCCAACACCCCAACATCTTCG
ACGCAGGTGTCGCAGGTCTTCCCGACGATGACGCCGGTGAACTTCCCGCCGCCGTTGTTGTTTTGGAGCA
CGGAAAGACGATGACGGAAAAAGAGATCGTGGATTACGTCGCCAGTCAAGTAACAACCGCGAAAAAGTTG
CGCGGAGGAGTTGTGTTTGTGGACGAAGTACCGAAAGGTCTTACCGGAAAACTCGACGCAAGAAAAATCA
GAGAGATCCTCATAAAGGCCAAGAAGGGCGGAAAGATCGCCGTGTAATTCTAGAGTCGGGGCGGCCGGCC
GCTTCGAGCAGACATGATAAGATACATTGATGAGTTTGGACAAACCACAACTAGAATGCAGTGAAAAAAA
TGCTTTATTTGTGAAATTTGTGATGCTATTGCTTTATTTGTAACCATTATAAGCTGCAATAAACAAGTTA
ACAACAACAATTGCATTCATTTTATGTTTCAGGTTCAGGGGGAGGTGTGGGAGGTTTTTTAAAGCAAGTA
AAACCTCTACAAATGTGGTAAAATCGATAAGGATCCGTCGACCGATGCCCTTGAGAGCCTTCAACCCAGT
CAGCTCCTTCCGGTGGGCGCGGGGCATGACTATCGTCGCCGCACTTATGACTGTCTTCTTTATCATGCAA
CTCGTAGGACAGGTGCCGGCAGCGCTCTTCCGCTTCCTCGCTCACTGACTCGCTGCGCTCGGTCGTTCGG
CTGCGGCGAGCGGTATCAGCTCACTCAAAGGCGGTAATACGGTTATCCACAGAATCAGGGGATAACGCAG
GAAAGAACATGTGAGCAAAAGGCCAGCAAAAGGCCAGGAACCGTAAAAAGGCCGCGTTGCTGGCGTTTTT
CCATAGGCTCCGCCCCCCTGACGAGCATCACAAAAATCGACGCTCAAGTCAGAGGTGGCGAAACCCGACA
GGACTATAAAGATACCAGGCGTTTCCCCCTGGAAGCTCCCTCGTGCGCTCTCCTGTTCCGACCCTGCCGC
TTACCGGATACCTGTCCGCCTTTCTCCCTTCGGGAAGCGTGGCGCTTTCTCATAGCTCACGCTGTAGGTA
TCTCAGTTCGGTGTAGGTCGTTCGCTCCAAGCTGGGCTGTGTGCACGAACCCCCCGTTCAGCCCGACCGC
TGCGCCTTATCCGGTAACTATCGTCTTGAGTCCAACCCGGTAAGACACGACTTATCGCCACTGGCAGCAG
CCACTGGTAACAGGATTAGCAGAGCGAGGTATGTAGGCGGTGCTACAGAGTTCTTGAAGTGGTGGCCTAA
CTACGGCTACACTAGAAGAACAGTATTTGGTATCTGCGCTCTGCTGAAGCCAGTTACCTTCGGAAAAAGA
GTTGGTAGCTCTTGATCCGGCAAACAAACCACCGCTGGTAGCGGTGGTTTTTTTGTTTGCAAGCAGCAGA
TTACGCGCAGAAAAAAAGGATCTCAAGAAGATCCTTTGATCTTTTCTACGGGGTCTGACGCTCAGTGGAA
CGAAAACTCACGTTAAGGGATTTTGGTCATGAGATTATCAAAAAGGATCTTCACCTAGATCCTTTTAAAT
TAAAAATGAAGTTTTAAATCAATCTAAAGTATATATGAGTAAACTTGGTCTGACAGTTACCAATGCTTAA
TCAGTGAGGCACCTATCTCAGCGATCTGTCTATTTCGTTCATCCATAGTTGCCTGACTCCCCGTCGTGTA
GATAACTACGATACGGGAGGGCTTACCATCTGGCCCCAGTGCTGCAATGATACCGCGAGACCCACGCTCA
CCGGCTCCAGATTTATCAGCAATAAACCAGCCAGCCGGAAGGGCCGAGCGCAGAAGTGGTCCTGCAACTT
TATCCGCCTCCATCCAGTCTATTAATTGTTGCCGGGAAGCTAGAGTAAGTAGTTCGCCAGTTAATAGTTT
GCGCAACGTTGTTGCCATTGCTACAGGCATCGTGGTGTCACGCTCGTCGTTTGGTATGGCTTCATTCAGC
TCCGGTTCCCAACGATCAAGGCGAGTTACATGATCCCCCATGTTGTGCAAAAAAGCGGTTAGCTCCTTCG
GTCCTCCGATCGTTGTCAGAAGTAAGTTGGCCGCAGTGTTATCACTCATGGTTATGGCAGCACTGCATAA
TTCTCTTACTGTCATGCCATCCGTAAGATGCTTTTCTGTGACTGGTGAGTACTCAACCAAGTCATTCTGA
GAATAGTGTATGCGGCGACCGAGTTGCTCTTGCCCGGCGTCAATACGGGATAATACCGCGCCACATAGCA
GAACTTTAAAAGTGCTCATCATTGGAAAACGTTCTTCGGGGCGAAAACTCTCAAGGATCTTACCGCTGTT
GAGATCCAGTTCGATGTAACCCACTCGTGCACCCAACTGATCTTCAGCATCTTTTACTTTCACCAGCGTT
TCTGGGTGAGCAAAAACAGGAAGGCAAAATGCCGCAAAAAAGGGAATAAGGGCGACACGGAAATGTTGAA
TACTCATACTCTTCCTTTTTCAATATTATTGAAGCATTTATCAGGGTTATTGTCTCATGAGCGGATACAT
ATTTGAATGTATTTAGAAAAATAAACAAATAGGGGTTCCGCGCACATTTCCCCGAAAAGTGCCACCTG
[124 nt withheld, positions 4479-4602]
C
[91 nt withheld, positions 4604-4694]
A
[49 nt withheld, positions 4696-4744]
CCTTTGACGTTGGAGTCCACGTTCTTT
[37 nt withheld, positions 4772-4808]
ACCCTATCTCGGTCTATTCTTTTGATTTATAAGGGATTTTGCCGATTTCGGCCTATTGGTTAAAAAATGA
GCTGATTTAACAAAAATTTAACGCGAATTTTAACAAAATATTAACGCTTACAATTTGCCATTCGCCATTC
AGGCTGCGCAACTGTTGGGAAGGGCGATCGGTGCGGGCCTCTTCGCTATTACGCCAGCCCAAGCTACCAT
GATAAGTAAGTAATATTAAGGTACGGGAGGTACTTGGAGCGGCCGCAATAAAATATCTTTATTTTCATTA
CATCTGTGTGTTGGTTTTTTGTGTGAATCGATAGTACTAACATACGCTCTCCATCAAAACAAAACGAAAC
AAAACAAACTAGCAAAATAGGCTGTCCCCAGTGCAAGTGCAGGTGCCAGAACATTTCTCTATCGATA
