>Addgene plasmid #51941 | 9X NFAT-apha-MHC-Luc | addgene partial sequence | sequence record 86354 | RVprimer3 5'-CTAGCAAAATAGGCTGTCCC-3'
ACATTTCTCTATCGATAGGTACCGAGCTCTTACGCGTACATTGGAAAATTTTATTACACTACATTGGAAA
ATTTTATTACACTACATTGGAAAATTTTATTACACTACATTGGAAAATTTTATTACACGCGTGCTAGCAC
ATTGGAAAATTTTATTACACGCTAGCCCCGCGTACATTGGAAAATTTTATTACACTACATTGGAAAATTT
TATTACACTACATTGGAAAATTTTATTACACTACATTGGAAAATTTTATTACACGCGGGGCTGCTGTCCT
CCTGTCACCTCCAGAGCCAAGGGATCAAAGGAGGAGGAGCCAGGACAGGAGGGATGGGAGGGAGGGTCCC
AGCAGATGACTCCAAATTTAGGCAGCAGGCACGTGGAATGAGCTATAAAGGGGCTGGAGCGCTGAGAGCT
GTCAGACCGAGATTTCTCCATCCCAAGCTTCGGGGCTCGAGATCTGCGATCTAAGTAAGCTTGGCATTCC
GGTACTGTTGGTAAAGCCACCATGGAAGACGCCAAAAACATAAAGAAAGGCCCGGCGCCATTCTATCCGC
TGGAAGATGGAACCGCTGGAGAGCAACTGCATAAGGCTATGAAGAGATACGCCCTGGTTCCTGGAACAAT
TGCTTTTACAGATGCACATATCGAGGTGGACATCACTTACGCTGAGTACTTCGAAATGTCCGTTCGGTTG
GCAGAAGCTATGAAACGATATGGGCTGAATACAAATCACAGAATCGTCGTATGCAGTGAAAACTCTCTTC
AATTCTTTATGCCGGTGTTGGGCGCGTTATTTATCGGAGTTGCAGTTGCGCCCGCGAACGACATTTATAA
TGAACGTGAATTGCTCAACAGTATGGGCATTTCGCAGCCTACCGTGGTGTTCGTTTCCAAAAAGGGGTTG
CAAAAAATTTTGAACGTGCAAAAAAAGCTCCCAATCATCCAAAAAATTATTATCATGGATTCTAAAACGG
ATTACCAGGGATTTCAGTCGATGTACACGTTCGTC
